Addgene plasmid #233864: pAL003
Purpose: MoClo-YTK URA multigene plasmid with MCS; Tet systems; pRPL18B-rtTA3-tADH1; tetO7-pLEU2m-MCS-tENO2
Depositing lab: Jeff Hasty. Depositing organization: University of California, San Diego (UCSD). Publication: A Standardized Set of MoClo-Compatible Inducible Promoter Systems for Tunable Gene Expression in Yeast. O'Laughlin R, Tran Q, Lezia A, Ngamkanjanarat W, Emmanuele P, Hao N, Hasty J. ACS Synth Biol. 2024 Jan 19;13(1):85-102. doi: 10.1021/acssynbio.3c00184. Epub 2023 Dec 11. PubMed 38079574.
Backbone
  Vector backbone: pYTK096
  Vector type: Yeast Expression
Growth in bacteria
  Bacterial resistance: Kanamycin, 50 μg/mL
  Growth temperature: 37°C
  Growth strain: DH5alpha
  Copy number: High Copy
Gene/Insert
  Gene/Insert name: pRPL18B-rtTA3-tADH1; tetO7-pLEU2m-MCS-tENO2
  Species: S. cerevisiae (budding yeast)
  Cloning method: Golden Gate
Terms and licenses: Academic/Nonprofit Terms; Industry Terms: Not Available to Industry
How to cite: pAL003 was a gift from Jeff Hasty (Addgene plasmid # 233864 ; http://n2t.net/addgene:233864 ; RRID:Addgene_233864)
