[The description below was written by a language model from this plasmid's Addgene catalogue record and pLannotate feature annotations shown in this document.]
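Description:
pAL003 is a yeast expression plasmid from the MoClo Yeast Toolkit (YTK) system, assembled by Golden Gate cloning in the pYTK096 backbone as a multigene construct carrying a complete Tet-On induction system and an empty cloning site. In E. coli it is maintained at high copy through a ColE1/pUC-type origin and selected with kanamycin via the aph(3')-Ia KanR gene. For yeast, it carries the URA3 marker with its own promoter, allowing selection on uracil-deficient medium and counterselection with 5-FOA. No yeast replication origin (2μ or CEN/ARS) is annotated. Instead, fragments of GEA2 and TIM9, genes that neighbour URA3 in the S. cerevisiae genome, flank the payload and marker. This is consistent with homology arms for integration at the URA3 locus, although the record does not state this explicitly.

The payload consists of two transcription units. In the first, the constitutive RPL18B promoter (named in the catalogue entry but not picked up by the annotation) drives rtTA3, the reverse tetracycline transactivator. Its TetR-derived DNA-binding portion is annotated as tetR, and the unit ends with the ADH1 terminator. The second unit is the responsive module: seven tet operator repeats, detected as a string of short hits to various tetO-containing promoters, are fused to a minimal LEU2 promoter. A multiple cloning site and the ENO2 terminator, the latter again listed only in the catalogue description, follow. When a tetracycline analogue such as doxycycline is present, rtTA3 binds the operators and activates transcription of whatever is placed in the MCS. The plasmid therefore serves as a ready-made recipient for putting a gene of interest under tunable, drug-inducible control in budding yeast, as part of a standardized set of MoClo-compatible inducible promoter systems.
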