Features (pLannotate 1.2.2; 17 found; start..end, strand, type, name):
    458..814     +  CDS            GEA2 (fragment): GEA2_YEAST - Experimental evidence at protein level: Swiss-Prot protein existence level 1. Activates the ARF proteins by exchanging bound GDP for free GTP. Plays a role in maintaining mitochondrial morphology (PubMed:25190516). From Saccharomyces cerevisiae (strain ATCC 204508 / S288c) (Baker's yeast).
   1737..2354    +  CDS            tetR: TETR2_ECOLX - Experimental evidence at protein level: Swiss-Prot protein existence level 1. TetR is the repressor of the tetracycline resistance element; its N-terminal region forms a helix-turn-helix structure and binds DNA. Binding of tetracycline to TetR reduces the repressor affinity for the tetracycline resistance gene (tetA) promoter operator sites. From Escherichia coli.
   2457..2644    +  terminator     ADH1 terminator: S. cerevisiae ADH1; transcription terminator for the S. cerevisiae alcohol dehydrogenase 1 (ADH1) gene
   2735..2757    +  promoter       tight TRE promoter (fragment): Tet-responsive promoter PTight, consisting of seven tet operator sequences followed by the minimal CMV promoter
   2768..2789    +  promoter       PLtetO-1 promoter (fragment): modified phage lambda PL promoter with tet operator sites (Lutz and Bujard, 1997)
   2801..2820    +  promoter       tight TRE promoter (fragment): Tet-responsive promoter PTight, consisting of seven tet operator sequences followed by the minimal CMV promoter
   2830..2851    +  promoter       H1-2O2 promoter (fragment): doxycycline-inducible variant of the human H1 RNA promoter (Henriksen et al., 2007)
   2864..2882    +  promoter       PLtetO-1 promoter (fragment): modified phage lambda PL promoter with tet operator sites (Lutz and Bujard, 1997)
   2894..2914    +  promoter       tight TRE promoter (fragment): Tet-responsive promoter PTight, consisting of seven tet operator sequences followed by the minimal CMV promoter
   2927..2945    +  protein_bind   tet operator: tetO; bacterial operator O2 for the tetR and tetA genes tetracycline repressor TetR
   2972..3100    +  promoter       LEU2 promoter (fragment): S. cerevisiae LEU2
   3133..3151    +  misc_feature   MCS (fragment): pUC18/19 multiple cloning site
   3434..3610    +  promoter       URA3 promoter (fragment): S. cerevisiae URA3
   3611..4414    +  CDS            URA3: orotidine-5'-phosphate decarboxylase, required for uracil biosynthesis; S. cerevisiae URA3; yeast auxotrophic marker, counterselectable with 5-fluoroorotic acid (5-FOA)
   4682..4942    +  CDS            TIM9: TIM9_YEAST - Experimental evidence at protein level: Swiss-Prot protein existence level 1. Mitochondrial intermembrane chaperone that participates in the import and insertion of multi-pass transmembrane proteins into the mitochondrial inner membrane. Also required for the transfer of beta- barrel precursors from the TOM complex to the sorting and assembly machinery (SAM complex) of the outer membrane. Acts as a chaperone-like protein that protects the hydrophobic precursors from aggregation and guide them through the mitochondrial intermembrane space. Compared to TIM10, it may have a strong st
   5056..5871    -  CDS            KanR: aminoglycoside phosphotransferase; aph(3')-Ia; confers resistance to kanamycin in bacteria or G418 (Geneticin®) in eukaryotes
   6096..351     +  rep_origin     ori (across the origin): high-copy-number ColE1/pMB1/pBR322/pUC origin of replication
>Addgene plasmid #233864 | pAL003 | addgene full sequence | sequence record 469367 | Addgene NGS Result
GCTGCCAGTGGCGATAAGTCGTGTCTTACCGGGTTGGACTCAAGACGATAGTTACCGGATAAGGCGCAGC
GGTCGGGCTGAACGGGGGGTTCGTGCACACAGCCCAGCTTGGAGCGAACGACCTACACCGAACTGAGATA
CCTACAGCGTGAGCTATGAGAAAGCGCCACGCTTCCCGAAGGGAGAAAGGCGGACAGGTATCCGGTAAGC
GGCAGGGTCGGAACAGGAGAGCGCACGAGGGAGCTTCCAGGGGGAAACGCCTGGTATCTTTATAGTCCTG
TCGGGTTTCGCCACCTCTGACTTGAGCGTCGATTTTTGTGATGCTCGTCAGGGGGGCGGAGCCTATGGAA
AAACGCCAGCAACGCGGCCTTTTTACGGTTCCTGGCCTTTTGCTGGCCTTTTGCTCACATGTTCTTTCCT
GCGTTATCCCCTGATTCTGTGGATAACCGTGCGGCCGCCAATGCTAAATTCGAGTGAAACACAGGAAGAT
CAGAAAATCCTCATTTCATCCATATTAACAATAATTTCAAATGTTTATTTGCATTATTTGAAACTAGGCA
AGACAAGCAACGAAACGTTTTTGAAAATTTTGAGTATTTTCAATAAATTTGTAGAGGACTCAGATATTGA
AAAAAAGCTACAGCAATTAATACTTGATAAGAAGAGTATTGAGAAGGGCAACGGTTCATCATCTCATGGA
TCTGCACATGAACAAACACCAGAGTCAAACGACGTTGAAATTGAGGCTACTGCGCCAATTGATGACAATA
CAGACGATGATAACAAACCGAAGTTATCTGATGTAGAAAAGGATTAAAGATGCTAAGAGATAGTGATGAT
ATTTCATAAATAATGTAATTCTATATATGTTAATTACCTTTTTTGCGAGGCATATTTATGGTGAAGGATA
AGTTTTGACCATCAAAGAAGGTTAATGTGGCTGTGGTTTCAGGGTCCATAAAGCCCACATGGATAACATT
ACCCCTGAATTCGCATCTAGACTGAACTGGCCGATAATTGCAGACGAACGAAGAGGATGTCCAATATTTT
TTTTAAGGAATAAGGATACTTCAAGACTAGATTCCCCCCTGCATTCCCATCAGAACCGTAAACCTTGGCG
CTTTCCTTGGGAAGTATTCAAGAAGTGCCTTGTCCGGTTTCTGTGGCTCACAAACCAGCGCGCCCGATAT
GGCTTTCTTTTCACTTATGAATGTACCAGTACGGGACAATTAGAACGCTCCTGTAACAATCTCTTTGCAA
ATGTGGGGTTACATTCTAACCATGTCACACTGCTGACGAAATTCAAAGTAAAAAAAAATGGGACCACGTC
TTGAGAACGATAGATTTTCTTTATTTTACATTGAACAGTCGTTGTCTCAGCGCGCTTTATGTTTTCATTC
ATACTTCATATTATAAAATAACAAAAGAAGAATTTCATATTCACGCCCAAGAAATCAGGCTGCTTTCCAA
ATGCAATTGACACTTCATTAGCCATCACACAAAACTCTTTCTTGCTGGAGCTTCTTTTAAAAAAGACCTC
AGTACACCAAACACGTTACCCGACCTCGTTATTTTACGACAACTATGATAAAATTCTGAAGAAAAAATAA
AAAAATTTTCATACTTCTTGCTTTTATTTAAACCATTGAATGATTTCTTTTGAACAAAACTACCTGTTTC
ACCAAAGGAAATAGAAAGAAAAAATCAATTAGAAGAAAACAAAAAACAAAAGATCTATGAGTCGTTTAGA
TAAATCCAAGGTTATAAACGGCGCACTAGAACTGCTTAATGGCGTTGGTATCGAAGGTCTGACTACGAGG
AAGTTAGCACAGAAACTTGGGGTCGAGCAGCCCACGCTGTATTGGCACGTAAAGAACAAGAGAGCGCTAT
TAGATGCCCTACCAATAGAGATGTTAGATAGACACCATACTCATTTTTGCCCGCTTGAGGGGGAAAGCTG
GCAAGACTTTTTAAGAAATAATGCAAAGAGTTACAGGTGCGCTCTTCTTTCACATAGGGATGGGGCAAAG
GTACACTTAGGTACGAGGCCAACCGAGAAACAGTATGAAACACTAGAAAACCAACTTGCTTTTTTATGCC
AACAGGGTTTCAGTCTTGAGAATGCACTTTATGCCCTTAGCGCAGTCGGGCACTTTACGTTGGGTTGCGT
CCTAGAGGAGCAGGAACATCAAGTCGCAAAAGAGGAACGTGAGACACCGACTACTGATAGTATGCCCCCG
TTATTACGTCAGGCAATAGAACTATTTGACCGTCAAGGGGCGGAACCGGCTTTTCTTTTTGGCCTGGAGC
TAATTATTTGTGGGCTGGAGAAGCAACTGAAGTGCGAAAGTGGTGGGCCAACTGACGCGCTAGATGATTT
CGATCTTGATATGTTACCTGCAGATGCACTAGATGACTTTGATTTAGACATGTTGCCTGGAGGATCCTAA
CTCGAGGCGAATTTCTTATGATTTATGATTTTTATTATTAAATAAGTTATAAAAAAAATAAGTGTATACA
AATTTTAAAGTGACTCTTAGGTTTTAAAACGAAAATTCTTATTCTTGAGTAACTCTTTCCTGTAGGTCAG
GTTGCTTTCTCAGGTATAGCATGAGGTCGCTCTTATTGACCACACCTCTACCGGCATGCCGAGCAAATGC
CTGCAAATCGCTCCCCATTTCGCTGCCAAACCAGATGTCAACACAGCTACAACGGGTAGTCCATCGTTGT
AGGATACTCCCTATCAGTGATAGAGAAATCTATGCGGCATCCCTATCAGTGATAGAGATCGGTAACGGAG
TCCCTATCAGTGATAGAGAAGTGGTGTTCAGTTCCCTATCAGTGATAGAGAAGTTTGACACTATCCCTAT
CAGTGATAGAGAGAACAGCAATGACTCCCTATCAGTGATAGAGATCAAATGGCGTATCCCTATCAGTGAT
AGAGATAATTAACTTGTAATATTCTAATCAATTGACAATATTATTTAAGGACCTATTGTTTTTTCCAATA
GGTGGTTAGCAATCGTCTTACTTTCTAACTTTTCTTACCTTTTACATTTCAGCAATATATATATATATAT
TTCAAGGATATACCATTCTAAGATCTGTTTAAACGAGCTCGCTAGCCTCGAGTCTAGAGTCGACCTGCAG
GTAACTCGAGAGTGCTTTTAACTAAGAATTATTAGTCTTTTCTGCTTATTTTTTCATCATAGTTTAGAAC
ACTTTATATTAACGAATAGTTTATGAATCTATTTAGGTTTAAAAATTGATACAGTTTTATAAGTTACTTT
TTCAAAGACTCGTGCTGTCTATTGCATAATGCACTGGAAGGGGAAAAAAAAGGTGCACACGCGTGGCTTT
TTCTTGAATTTGCAGTTTGAAAAATGCTGAGCAGTTACAGAGATGTTACGAACCACTAGTGCACTGCAGT
ACACGGTTTCCTTGAAATTTTTTTGATTCGGTAATCTCCGAACAGAAGGAAGAACGAAGGAAGGAGCACA
GACTTAGATTGGTATATATACGCATATGTAGTGTTGAAGAAACATGAAATTGCCCAGTATTCTTAACCCA
ACTGCACAGAACAAAAACGTGCAGGAAACGAAGATAAATCATGTCGAAAGCTACATATAAGGAACGTGCT
GCTACTCATCCTAGTCCTGTTGCTGCCAAGCTATTTAATATCATGCACGAAAAGCAAACAAACTTGTGTG
CTTCATTGGATGTTCGTACCACCAAGGAATTACTGGAGTTAGTTGAAGCATTAGGTCCCAAAATTTGTTT
ACTAAAAACACATGTGGATATCTTGACTGATTTTTCCATGGAGGGCACAGTTAAGCCGCTAAAGGCATTA
TCCGCCAAGTACAATTTTTTACTCTTCGAGGACAGAAAATTTGCTGACATTGGTAATACAGTCAAATTGC
AGTACTCTGCGGGTGTATACAGAATAGCAGAATGGGCAGACATTACGAATGCACACGGTGTGGTGGGCCC
AGGTATTGTTAGCGGTTTGAAGCAGGCGGCAGAAGAAGTAACAAAGGAACCTAGAGGCCTTTTGATGTTA
GCAGAATTGTCATGCAAGGGCTCCCTATCTACTGGAGAATATACTAAGGGTACTGTTGACATTGCGAAGA
GCGACAAAGATTTTGTTATCGGCTTTATTGCTCAAAGAGACATGGGTGGAAGAGATGAAGGTTACGATTG
GTTGATTATGACACCCGGTGTGGGTTTAGATGACAAGGGAGATGCATTGGGTCAACAGTATAGAACCGTG
GATGATGTGGTTTCTACAGGATCTGACATTATTATTGTTGGAAGAGGACTATTTGCAAAGGGAAGGGATG
CTAAGGTAGAGGGTGAACGTTACAGAAAAGCAGGCTGGGAAGCATATTTGAGAAGATGCGGCCAGCAAAA
CTAAAAAACTGTATTATAAGTAAATGCATGTATACTAAACTCACAAATTAGAGCTTCAATTTAATTATAT
CAGTTATTACCCGAGTAGAGCACTTGAATCCACTGCCCCGGGAATCTCGGTCGTAATGATTTCTATAATG
ACGAAAAAAAAAAAATTGGAAAGAAAAAGCTTCATGGCCTTTATAAAAAGGAACTATCCAATACCTCGCC
AGAACCAAGTAACAGTATTTTACGGGGCACAAATCAAGAACAATAAGACAGGACTGTAAAGATGGACGCA
TTGAACTCCAAAGAACAACAAGAGTTCCAAAAAGTAGTGGAACAAAAGCAAATGAAGGATTTCATGCGTT
TGTACTCTAATCTGGTAGAAAGATGTTTCACAGACTGTGTCAATGACTTCACAACATCAAAGCTAACCAA
TAAGGAACAAACATGCATCATGAAGTGCTCAGAAAAGTTCTTGAAGCATAGCGAACGTGTAGGGCAGCGT
TTCCAAGAACAAAACGCTGCCTTGGGACAAGGCTTGGGCCGATAAGGTGTACTGGCGTATATATATCTAA
TTATGTATCTCTGGTGTAGCCCATTTTTAGCATGTAAATATAAAGACCGAGCGGCCGCGTGTTACAACCA
ATTAACCAATTCTGATTAGAAAAACTCATCGAGCATCAAATGAAACTGCAATTTATTCATATCAGGATTA
TCAATACCATATTTTTGAAAAAGCCGTTTCTGTAATGAAGGAGAAAACTCACCGAGGCAGTTCCATAGGA
TGGCAAGATCCTGGTATCGGTCTGCGATTCCGACTCGTCCAACATCAATACAACCTATTAATTTCCCCTC
GTCAAAAATAAGGTTATCAAGTGAGAAATCACCATGAGTGACGACTGAATCCGGTGAGAATGGCAAAAGC
TTATGCATTTCTTTCCAGACTTGTTCAACAGGCCAGCCATTACGCTCGTCATCAAAATCACTCGCATCAA
CCAAACCGTTATTCATTCGTGATTGCGCCTGAGCGAGGCGAAATACGCGATCGCTGTTAAAAGGACAATT
ACAAACAGGAATCGAATGCAACCGGCGCAGGAACACTGCCAGCGCATCAACAATATTTTCACCTGAATCA
GGATATTCTTCTAATACCTGGAATGCTGTTTTCCCGGGGATCGCAGTGGTGAGTAACCATGCATCATCAG
GAGTACGGATAAAATGCTTGATGGTCGGAAGAGGCATAAATTCCGTCAGCCAGTTTAGTCTGACCATCTC
ATCTGTAACATCATTGGCAACGCTACCTTTGCCATGTTTCAGAAACAACTCTGGCGCATCGGGCTTCCCA
TACAATCGATAGATTGTCGCACCTGATTGCCCGACATTATCGCGAGCCCATTTATACCCATATAAATCAG
CATCCATGTTGGAATTTAATCGCGGCCTGGAGCAAGACGTTTCCCGTTGAATATGGCTCATAACACCCCT
TGTATTACTGTTTATGTAAGCAGACAGTTTTATTGTTCATGATGATATATTTTTATCTTGTGCAATGTAA
CATCAGAGATTTTGAGACACAACGTGGCTTTGTTGAATAAATCGAACTTTTGCTGAGTTGAAGGATCAGT
CATGACCAAAATCCCTTAACGTGAGTTTTCGTTCCACTGAGCGTCAGACCCCGTAGAAAAGATCAAAGGA
TCTTCTTGAGATCCTTTTTTTCTGCGCGTAATCTGCTGCTTGCAAACAAAAAAACCACCGCTACCAGCGG
TGGTTTGTTTGCCGGATCAAGAGCTACCAACTCTTTTTCCGAAGGTAACTGGCTTCAGCAGAGCGCAGAT
ACCAAATACTGTTCTTCTAGTGTAGCCGTAGTTAGGCCACCACTTCAAGAACTCTGTAGCACCGCCTACA
TACCTCGCTCTGCTAATCCTGTTACCAGTGGCT
